LOCUS       Exported 8908 bp ds-DNA circular SYN 12-MAY-2021
DEFINITION  sgRNA with 1x MS2, Pol II promoter with ribozyme-gRNA-ribozyme
            design for yeast cells.
ACCESSION   .
VERSION     .
KEYWORDS    pJZC625
SOURCE      synthetic DNA construct
  ORGANISM  synthetic DNA construct
REFERENCE   1 (bases 1 to 8908)
  AUTHORS   Zalatan JG, Lee ME, Almeida R, Gilbert LA, Whitehead EH, La Russa M,
            Tsai JC, Weissman JS, Dueber JE, Qi LS, Lim WA
  TITLE     Engineering Complex Synthetic Transcriptional Programs with CRISPR
            RNA Scaffolds.
  JOURNAL   Cell. 2014 Dec 18. pii: S0092-8674(14)01570-0. doi:
            10.1016/j.cell.2014.11.052.
  PUBMED    25533786
REFERENCE   2 (bases 1 to 8908)
  AUTHORS   .
  TITLE     Direct Submission
  JOURNAL   Exported May 12, 2021 from SnapGene Server 1.1.58
            http://www.snapgene.com
FEATURES             Location/Qualifiers
     source          1..8908
                     /organism="synthetic DNA construct"
                     /mol_type="other DNA"
     promoter        245..461
                     /gene="S. cerevisiae URA3"
                     /label=URA3 promoter
     promoter        1625..2329
                     /gene="S. cerevisiae ADH1"
                     /label=ADH1 promoter
                     /note="promoter for alcohol dehydrogenase 1"
     misc_RNA        2417..2492
                     /label=gRNA scaffold
                     /note="guide RNA scaffold for the Streptococcus pyogenes
                     CRISPR/Cas9 system"
     misc_RNA        2497..2515
                     /label=MS2 stem loop
                     /note="stem loop that binds the bacteriophage MS2 coat
                     protein"
     promoter        3128..3471
                     /label=TEF promoter
                     /note="Ashbya gossypii TEF promoter"
     terminator      4290..4487
                     /label=TEF terminator
                     /note="Ashbya gossypii TEF terminator"
     primer_bind     complement(4916..4935)
                     /label=T7
                     /note="T7 promoter, forward primer"
     promoter        complement(4917..4935)
                     /label=T7 promoter
                     /note="promoter for bacteriophage T7 RNA polymerase"
     primer_bind     complement(4942..4959)
                     /label=M13 Forward
                     /note="In lacZ gene. Also called M13-F20 or M13 (-21)
                     Forward"
     primer_bind     complement(4942..4958)
                     /label=M13 fwd
                     /note="common sequencing primer, one of multiple similar
                     variants"
     primer_bind     complement(4951..4973)
                     /label=M13/pUC Forward
                     /note="In lacZ gene"
     rep_origin      5099..5554
                     /direction=RIGHT
                     /label=f1 ori
                     /note="f1 bacteriophage origin of replication; arrow
                     indicates direction of (+) strand synthesis"
     primer_bind     complement(5186..5205)
                     /label=F1ori-R
                     /note="F1 origin, reverse primer"
     primer_bind     5396..5417
                     /label=F1ori-F
                     /note="F1 origin, forward primer"
     primer_bind     complement(5910..5929)
                     /label=pRS-marker
                     /note="pRS vectors, use to sequence yeast selectable
                     marker"
     primer_bind     6029..6051
                     /label=pGEX 3'
                     /note="pGEX vectors, reverse primer"
     primer_bind     complement(6089..6107)
                     /label=pBRforEco
                     /note="pBR322 vectors, upsteam of EcoRI site, forward
                     primer"
     misc_feature    6171..6674
                     /label=CEN/ARS
                     /note="S. cerevisiae CEN6 centromere fused to an
                     autonomously replicating sequence"
     promoter        6731..6835
                     /gene="bla"
                     /label=AmpR promoter
     CDS             6836..7696
                     /codon_start=1
                     /gene="bla"
                     /product="beta-lactamase"
                     /label=AmpR
                     /note="confers resistance to ampicillin, carbenicillin, and
                     related antibiotics"
                     /translation="MSIQHFRVALIPFFAAFCLPVFAHPETLVKVKDAEDQLGARVGYI
                     ELDLNSGKILESFRPEERFPMMSTFKVLLCGAVLSRIDAGQEQLGRRIHYSQNDLVEYS
                     PVTEKHLTDGMTVRELCSAAITMSDNTAANLLLTTIGGPKELTAFLHNMGDHVTRLDRW
                     EPELNEAIPNDERDTTMPVAMATTLRKLLTGELLTLASRQQLIDWMEADKVAGPLLRSA
                     LPAGWFIADKSGAGERGSRGIIAALGPDGKPSRIVVIYTTGSQATMDERNRQIAEIGAS
                     LIKHW"
     primer_bind     complement(7054..7073)
                     /label=Amp-R
                     /note="Ampicillin resistance gene, reverse primer"
     rep_origin      7867..8455
                     /direction=RIGHT
                     /label=ori
                     /note="high-copy-number ColE1/pMB1/pBR322/pUC origin of
                     replication"
     primer_bind     8356..8375
                     /label=pBR322ori-F
                     /note="pBR322 origin, forward primer"
     primer_bind     8609..8626
                     /label=L4440
                     /note="L4440 vector, forward primer"
     protein_bind    8743..8764
                     /label=CAP binding site
                     /bound_moiety="E. coli catabolite activator protein"
                     /note="CAP binding activates transcription in the presence
                     of cAMP."
     promoter        8779..8809
                     /label=lac promoter
                     /note="promoter for the E. coli lac operon"
     protein_bind    8817..8833
                     /label=lac operator
                     /bound_moiety="lac repressor encoded by lacI"
                     /note="The lac repressor binds to the lac operator to
                     inhibit transcription in E. coli. This inhibition can be
                     relieved by adding lactose or
                     isopropyl-beta-D-thiogalactopyranoside (IPTG)."
     primer_bind     8822..8844
                     /label=M13/pUC Reverse
                     /note="In lacZ gene"
     primer_bind     8841..8857
                     /label=M13 rev
                     /note="common sequencing primer, one of multiple similar
                     variants"
     primer_bind     8841..8857
                     /label=M13 Reverse
                     /note="In lacZ gene. Also called M13-rev"
     promoter        8878..8896
                     /label=T3 promoter
                     /note="promoter for bacteriophage T3 RNA polymerase"
ORIGIN
        1 ggccggccat ttaaatgttt aaacctactg cgccaattga tgacaataca gacgatgata
       61 acaaaccgaa gttatctgat gtagaaaagg attaaagatg ctaagagata gtgatgatat
      121 ttcataaata atgtaattct atatatgtta attacctttt ttgcgaggca tatttatggt
      181 gaaggataag ttttgaccat caaagaaggt taatgtggct gtggtttcag ggtccataaa
      241 gcttttcaat tcatcttttt tttttttgtt cttttttttg attccggttt ctttgaaatt
      301 tttttgattc ggtaatctcc gagcagaagg aagaacgaag gaaggagcac agacttagat
      361 tggtatatat acgcatatgt ggtgttgaag aaacatgaaa ttgcccagta ttcttaaccc
      421 aactgcacag aacaaaaacc tgcaggaaac gaagataaat catgtcgaaa gctacatata
      481 aggaacgtgc tgctactcat cctagtcctg ttgctgccaa gctatttaat atcatgcacg
      541 aaaagcaaac aaacttgtgt gcttcattgg atgttcgtac caccaaggaa ttactggagt
      601 tagttgaagc attaggtccc aaaatttgtt tactaaaaac acatgtggat atcttgactg
      661 atttttccat ggagggcaca gttaagccgc taaaggcatt atccgccaag tacaattttt
      721 tactcttcga agacagaaaa tttgctgaca ttggtaatac agtcaaattg cagtactctg
      781 cgggtgtata cagaatagca gaatgggcag acattacgaa tgcacacggt gtggtgggcc
      841 ctaaaacaag aagagggttg actacatcac gatgaggggg atcgaagaaa tgatggtaaa
      901 tgaaatagga aatcaaggag catgaaggca aaagacaaat ataagggtcg aacgaaaaat
      961 aaagtgaaaa gtgttgatat gatgtatttg gctttgcggc gccgaaaaaa cgagtttacg
     1021 caattgcaca atcatgctga ctctgtggcg gacccgcgct cttgccggcc cggcgataac
     1081 gctgggcgtg aggctgtgcc cggcggagtt ttttgcgcct gcattttcca aggtttaccc
     1141 tgcgctaagg ggcgagattg gagaagcaat aagaatgccg gttggggttg cgatgatgac
     1201 gaccacgaca actggtgtca ttatttaagt tgccgaaaga acctgagtgc atttgcaaca
     1261 tgagtatact agaagaatga gccaagactt gcgagacgcg agtttgccgg tggtgcgaac
     1321 aatagagcga ccatgacctt gaaggtgaga cgcgcataac cgctagagta ctttgaagag
     1381 gaaacagcaa tagggttgct accagtataa atagacaggt acatacaaca ctggaaatgg
     1441 ttgtctgttt gagtacgctt tcaattcatt tgggtgtgca ctttattatg ttacaatatg
     1501 gaagggaact ttacacttct cctatgcaca tatattaatt aaagtccaat gctagtagag
     1561 aaggggggta acacccctcc gcgctctttt ccgatttttt tctaaaccgt ggaatatttc
     1621 ggatatcctt ttgttgtttc cgggtgtaca atatggactt cctcttttct ggcaaccaaa
     1681 cccatacatc gggattccta taataccttc gttggtctcc ctaacatgta ggtggcggag
     1741 gggagatata caatagaaca gataccagac aggacataat gggctaaaca agactacacc
     1801 aattacactg cctcattgat ggtggtacat aacgaactaa tactgtagcc ctagacttga
     1861 tagccatcat catatcgaag tttcactacc ctttttccat ttgccatcta ttgaagtaat
     1921 aataggcgca tgcaacttct tttctttttt tttcttttct ctctcccccg ttgttgtctc
     1981 accatatccg caatgacaaa aaaatgatgg aagacactaa aggaaaaaat taacgacaaa
     2041 gacagcacca acagatgtcg ttgttccaga gctgatgagg ggtatctcga agcacacgaa
     2101 actttttcct tccttcattc acgcacacta ctctctaatg agcaacggta tacggccttc
     2161 cttccagtta cttgaatttg aaataaaaaa aagtttgctg tcttgctatc aagtataaat
     2221 agacctgcaa ttattaatct tttgtttcct cgtcattgtt ctcgttccct ttcttccttg
     2281 tttctttttc tgcacaatat ttcaagctat accaagcata caatcaacta tctcatatac
     2341 aatgtctctc gagaaaagtc tgatgagtcc gtgaggacga aacgagtaag ctcgtcactt
     2401 ttctctatca ctgatagttt tagagctaga aatagcaagt taaaataagg ctagtccgtt
     2461 atcaacttga aaaagtggca ccgagtcggt gcgcgcacat gaggatcacc catgtgcttt
     2521 tggccggcat ggtcccagcc tcctcgctgg cgccggctgg gcaacatgct tcggcatggc
     2581 gaatgggacg cggccgccac cgcggtggag ctctaagcaa atagctaaat tatatacgaa
     2641 ttaatattat gattaagtgt ttacgtgagt gcgatatttt tattactatc ttatacagtt
     2701 gtatatactc tataaaatga gttgtctatt aattaacgcg atgaatgctt tctgggttta
     2761 cctctccaac aactctagtt tacttctcaa tacattcaat tgtatttgat ttgtcaatac
     2821 ttcatcatta atcaattcta tagttttgtt tttctcgttt atttccaaat ttaatgcatc
     2881 aattttatta ttcaatttgt cgttgatttt ggttaatgat tttatggttt gatctctggc
     2941 attgattgtt tgtgttagtt tttcattatt gataattaaa ttatttaagt tagttatcaa
     3001 ctcggtgttt tcaagtttca agttttcaat ttctttagag tttattagat ttgtcaaagt
     3061 ttctgaattg cttgattggt ccagatctgt ttagcttgcc tcgtccccgc cgggtcaccc
     3121 ggccagcgac atggaggccc agaataccct ccttgacagt cttgacgtgc gcagctcagg
     3181 ggcatgatgt gactgtcgcc cgtacattta gcccatacat ccccatgtat aatcatttgc
     3241 atccatacat tttgatggcc gcacggcgcg aagcaaaaat tacggctcct cgctgcagac
     3301 ctgcgagcag ggaaacgctc ccctcacaga cgcgttgaat tgtccccacg ccgcgcccct
     3361 gtagagaaat ataaaaggtt aggatttgcc actgaggttc ttctttcata tacttccttt
     3421 taaaatcttg ctaggataca gttctcacat cacatccgaa cataaacaac catgacagtc
     3481 aacactaaga cctatagtga gagagcagaa actcatgcct caccagtagc acagcgatta
     3541 tttcgattaa tggaactgaa gaaaaccaat ttatgtgcat caattgacgt tgataccact
     3601 aaggaattcc ttgaattaat tgataaatta ggtccttatg tatgcttaat caagactcat
     3661 attgatataa tcaatgattt ttcctatgaa tccactattg aaccattatt agaactttca
     3721 cgtaaacatc aatttatgat ttttgaagat agaaaatttg ctgatattgg taataccgta
     3781 aagaaacaat atattggtgg agtttataaa attagtagtt gggcagatat taccaatgct
     3841 catggtgtca ctgggaatgg agtggttgaa ggattaaaac agggagctaa agaaaccacc
     3901 accaaccaag agccaagagg gttattgatg ttagctgaat tatcatcagt gggatcatta
     3961 gcatatggag aatattctca aaaaactgtt gaaattgcta aatccgataa ggaatttgtt
     4021 attggattta ttgcccaacg tgatatgggt ggccaagaag aaggatttga ttggcttatt
     4081 atgacacctg gagttggatt agatgataaa ggtgatggat taggacaaca atatagaact
     4141 gttgatgaag ttgttagcac tggaactgat attatcattg ttggtagagg attgtttggt
     4201 aaaggaagag atccagatat tgaaggtaaa aggtatagaa atgctggttg gaatgcttat
     4261 ttgaaaaaga ctggccaatt ataatcagta ctgacaataa aaagattctt gttttcaaga
     4321 acttgtcatt tgtatagttt ttttatattg tagttgttct attttaatca aatgttagcg
     4381 tgatttatat tttttttcgc ctcgacatca tctgcccaga tgcgaagtta agtgcgcaga
     4441 aagtaatatc atgcgtcaat cgtatgtgaa tgctggtcgc tatactgctg tcgattcgat
     4501 actaacgccg ccatccagtg tcgaaaacga gctcgaattc atcgacccgg gaatctcggt
     4561 cgtaatgatt tctataatga cgaaaaaaaa aaaattggaa agaaaaagct tcatggcctt
     4621 tataaaaagg aactatccaa tacctcgcca gaaccaagta acagtatttt acggggcaca
     4681 aatcaagaac aataagacag gactgtaaag atggacgcat tgaactccaa agaacaacaa
     4741 gagttccaaa aagtagtgga acaaaagcaa atgaaggatt tcatgcgttt gtactctaat
     4801 ctggtagaaa gatgtttcac agactgtgtc aatgacttca caacatcaaa gctaaccaat
     4861 aaggaacaaa catgcatcat gaagtgcgtt taaacggcca cgctggccca attcgcccta
     4921 tagtgagtcg tattacaatt cactggccgt cgttttacaa cgtcgtgact gggaaaaccc
     4981 tggcgttacc caacttaatc gccttgcagc acatccccct ttcgccagct ggcgtaatag
     5041 cgaagaggcc cgcaccgatc gcccttccca acagttgcgc agcctgaatg gcgaatggnn
     5101 nnnnnnnnnn nnnnnnnnnn nnnnnnnnnn nnnnnnnnnn nnnnnnnnnn nnnnnnnnnn
     5161 nnnnnnnnnn nnnnnnnnnn nnnnnnnnnn nnnnnnnnnn nnnnnnnnnn nnnnnnnnnn
     5221 nncnnnnnnn nnnnnnnnnn nnnnnnnnnn nnnnnnnnnn nnnnnnnnnn nnnnnnnnnn
     5281 nnnnnnnnnn nnnnnnnnnn nnnnnnnnnn nnnnannnnn nnnnnnnnnn nnnnnnnnnn
     5341 nnnnnnnnnn nnnnnnnnnn nnnncctttg acgttggagt ccacgttctt taatagtgga
     5401 ctcttgttcc aaactggaac aacactcaac cctatctcgg tctattcttt tgatttataa
     5461 gggattttgc cgatttcggc ctattggtta aaaaatgagc tgatttaaca aaaatttaac
     5521 gcgaatttta acaaaatatt aacgcttaca atttcctgat gcggtatttt ctccttacgc
     5581 atctgtgcgg tatttcacac cgcatagggt aataactgat ataattaaat tgaagctcta
     5641 atttgtgagt ttagtattag gatctctacc cttggcgaaa agtcctctgc caacaatgat
     5701 gatatctgat ccaccactta caacttcgtc gacggttctg tactgctgac ccaatatgcg
     5761 tatatatacc aatctaagtc tgtgctcctt ccttcgttct tccttctgtt cggagattac
     5821 cgaatcaaaa aaatttcaag gaaaccgaaa tcaaaaaaaa gaataaaaaa aaaatgatga
     5881 attgaaaagg tggtatggtg cactctcagt acaatctgct ctgatgccgc atagttaagc
     5941 cagccccgac acccgccaac acccgctgac gcgccctgac gggcttgtct gctcccggca
     6001 tccgcttaca gacaagctgt gaccgtctcc gggagctgca tgtgtcagag gttttcaccg
     6061 tcatcaccga aacgcgcgag acgaaagggc ctcgtgatac gcctattttt ataggttaat
     6121 gtcatgataa taatggtttc ttagacgtcg gcgcgccctg ggtccttttc atcacgtgct
     6181 ataaaaataa ttataattta aattttttaa tataaatata taaattaaaa atagaaagta
     6241 aaaaaagaaa ttaaagaaaa aatagttttt gttttccgaa gatgtaaaag actctagggg
     6301 gatcgccaac aaatactacc ttttatcttg ctcttcctgc tctcaggtat taatgccgaa
     6361 ttgtttcatc ttgtctgtgt agaagaccac acacgaaaat cctgtgattt tacattttac
     6421 ttatcgttaa tcgaatgtat atctatttaa tctgcttttc ttgtctaata aatatatatg
     6481 taaagtacgc tttttgttga aattttttaa acctttgttt attttttttt cttcattccg
     6541 taactcttct accttcttta tttactttct aaaatccaaa tacaaaacat aaaaataaat
     6601 aaacacagag taaattccca aattattcca tcattaaaag atacgaggcg cgtgtaagtt
     6661 acaggcaagc gatccgtcct aagaaaccag gcgcgccagg acgtcaggtg gcacttttcg
     6721 gggaaatgtg cgcggaaccc ctatttgttt atttttctaa atacattcaa atatgtatcc
     6781 gctcatgaga caataaccct gataaatgct tcaataatat tgaaaaagga agagtatgag
     6841 tattcaacat ttccgtgtcg cccttattcc cttttttgcg gcattttgcc ttcctgtttt
     6901 tgctcaccca gaaacgctgg tgaaagtaaa agatgctgaa gatcagttgg gtgcacgagt
     6961 gggttacatc gaactggatc tcaacagcgg taagatcctt gagagttttc gccccgaaga
     7021 acgttttcca atgatgagca cttttaaagt tctgctatgt ggcgcggtat tatcccgtat
     7081 tgacgccggg caagagcaac tcggtcgccg catacactat tctcagaatg acttggttga
     7141 gtactcacca gtcacagaaa agcatcttac ggatggcatg acagtaagag aattatgcag
     7201 tgctgccata accatgagtg ataacactgc ggccaactta cttctgacaa cgatcggagg
     7261 accgaaggag ctaaccgctt ttttgcacaa catgggggat catgtaactc gccttgatcg
     7321 ttgggaaccg gagctgaatg aagccatacc aaacgacgag cgtgacacca cgatgcctgt
     7381 agcaatggca acaacgttgc gcaaactatt aactggcgaa ctacttactc tagcttcccg
     7441 gcaacaatta atagactgga tggaggcgga taaagttgca ggaccacttc tgcgctcggc
     7501 ccttccggct ggctggttta ttgctgataa atctggagcc ggtgagcgtg ggtctcgcgg
     7561 tatcattgca gcactggggc cagatggtaa gccctcccgt atcgtagtta tctacacgac
     7621 ggggagtcag gcaactatgg atgaacgaaa tagacagatc gctgagatag gtgcctcact
     7681 gattaagcat tggtaactgt cagaccaagt ttactcatat atactttaga ttgatttaaa
     7741 acttcatttt taatttaaaa ggatctaggt gaagatcctt tttgataatc tcatgaccaa
     7801 aatcccttaa cgtgagtttt cgttccactg agcgtcagac cccgtagaaa agatcaaagg
     7861 atcttcttga gatccttttt ttctgcgcgt aatctgctgc ttgcaaacaa aaaaaccacc
     7921 gctaccagcg gtggtttgtt tgccggatca agagctacca actctttttc cgaaggtaac
     7981 tggcttcagc agagcgcaga taccaaatac tgttcttcta gtgtagccgt agttaggcca
     8041 ccacttcaag aactctgtag caccgcctac atacctcgct ctgctaatcc tgttaccagt
     8101 ggctgctgcc agtggcgata agtcgtgtct taccgggttg gactcaagac gatagttacc
     8161 ggataaggcg cagcggtcgg gctgaacggg gggttcgtgc acacagccca gcttggagcg
     8221 aacgacctac accgaactga gatacctaca gcgtgagcta tgagaaagcg ccacgcttcc
     8281 cgaagggaga aaggcggaca ggtatccggt aagcggcagg gtcggaacag gagagcgcac
     8341 gagggagctt ccagggggaa acgcctggta tctttatagt cctgtcgggt ttcgccacct
     8401 ctgacttgag cgtcgatttt tgtgatgctc gtcagggggg cggagcctat ggaaaaacgc
     8461 cagcaacgcg gcctttttac ggttcctggc cttttgctgg ccttttgctc acatgttctt
     8521 tcctgcgtta tcccctgatt ctgtggataa ccgtattacc gcctttgagt gagctgatac
     8581 cgctcgccgc agccgaacga ccgagcgcag cgagtcagtg agcgaggaag cggaagagcg
     8641 cccaatacgc aaaccgcctc tccccgcgcg ttggccgatt cattaatgca gctggcacga
     8701 caggtttccc gactggaaag cgggcagtga gcgcaacgca attaatgtga gttagctcac
     8761 tcattaggca ccccaggctt tacactttat gcttccggct cctatgttgt gtggaattgt
     8821 gagcggataa caatttcaca caggaaacag ctatgaccat gattacgcca agctcggaat
     8881 taaccctcac taaagggaac aaaagctg
//
