[The description below was written by a language model from this plasmid's Addgene catalogue record and the feature table of its GenBank file.]
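Description:
pJZC625 is an 8.9 kb yeast expression plasmid built on the pSV616 backbone, designed to produce a CRISPR scaffold RNA in Saccharomyces cerevisiae from an RNA polymerase II promoter. It is a shuttle vector. In E. coli it replicates from a high-copy ColE1/pUC-type origin and is selected with ampicillin through the bla gene, and an f1 origin is also present. In yeast, a CEN6/ARS element provides low-copy, centromere-stabilised maintenance, with URA3 listed as the selectable marker. The feature table annotates the URA3 promoter but not the coding sequence itself. Remnants of a pRS/pBluescript-style cloning region (lac promoter and operator, T3 and T7 promoters, M13 primer sites) flank the payload.

The insert is a single guide RNA for the Streptococcus pyogenes Cas9 system, driven by the ADH1 promoter. The 20-nt targeting sequence is followed by the standard gRNA scaffold, which is extended at its 3′ end with one MS2 stem loop, the hairpin bound by the bacteriophage MS2 coat protein. Because Pol II transcripts are capped and polyadenylated, the record describes a ribozyme-gRNA-ribozyme layout, in which self-cleaving ribozymes on either side excise a guide with defined ends. The ribozymes are not individually annotated in the feature table. An Ashbya gossypii TEF promoter and terminator pair lies downstream and encloses an unannotated region of roughly 800 bp, whose identity the record does not state.

The MS2 hairpin lets the guide recruit MS2 coat protein fusions, such as transcriptional effectors, to a Cas9-bound locus. This fits the construct's origin in work on programming synthetic transcriptional circuits with CRISPR RNA scaffolds. The record does not state the gene or sequence targeted by the guide.
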