Addgene plasmid #62321: pJZC625
Purpose: sgRNA with 1x MS2, Pol II promoter with ribozyme-gRNA-ribozyme design for yeast cells
Depositing lab: Wendell Lim & Stanley Qi. Depositing organization: University of California, San Francisco (UCSF). Publication: Engineering Complex Synthetic Transcriptional Programs with CRISPR RNA Scaffolds. Zalatan JG, Lee ME, Almeida R, Gilbert LA, Whitehead EH, La Russa M, Tsai JC, Weissman JS, Dueber JE, Qi LS, Lim WA. Cell. 2014 Dec 18. pii: S0092-8674(14)01570-0. doi: 10.1016/j.cell.2014.11.052. PubMed 25533786.
Backbone
  Vector backbone: pSV616
  Vector type: Yeast Expression
  Selectable markers: URA3
Growth in bacteria
  Bacterial resistance: Ampicillin, 100 μg/mL
  Growth temperature: 37°C
  Growth strain: Stbl3
  Copy number: Unknown
Gene/Insert
  Gene/Insert name: sgRNA +1x MS2, Pol II promoter with ribozyme cleavage
  gRNA/shRNA sequence: ACTTTTCTCTATCACTGATA
  Promoter: pAdh
  Cloning method: Unknown
  Sequencing primers: 5′ TTTCTGCACAATATTTCAAGC
Terms and licenses: Academic/Nonprofit Terms; Industry Terms: Not Available to Industry
How to cite: pJZC625 was a gift from Wendell Lim & Stanley Qi (Addgene plasmid # 62321 ; http://n2t.net/addgene:62321 ; RRID:Addgene_62321)
