>Addgene plasmid #62321 | pJZC625 | addgene partial sequence | sequence record 107379 | yADH1-F 5'-ATACGGCCTTCCTTCCAGTT-3'
TAGACCTGCAATTATTAATCTTTTGTTTCCTCGTCATTGTTCTCGTTCCCTTTCTTCCTTGTTTCTTTTT
CTGCACAATATTTCAAGCTATACCAAGCATACAATCAACTATCTCATATACAATGTCTCTCGAGAAAAGT
CTGATGAGTCCGTGAGGACGAAACGAGTAAGCTCGTCACTTTTCTCTATCACTGATAGTTTTAGAGCTAG
AAATAGCAAGTTAAAATAAGGCTAGTCCGTTATCAACTTGAAAAAGTGGCACCGAGTCGGTGCGCGCACA
TGAGGATCACCCATGTGCTTTTGGCCGGCATGGTCCCAGCCTCCTCGCTGGCGCCGGCTGGGCAACATGC
TTCGGCATGGCGAATGGGACGCGGCCGCCACCGCGGTGGAGCTCTAAGCAAATAGCTAAATTATATACGA
ATTAATATTATGATTAAGTGTTTACGTGAGTGCGATATTTTTATTACTATCTTATACAGTTGTATATACT
CTATAAAATGAGTTGTCTATTAATTAACGCGATGAATGCTTTCTGGGTTTACCTCTCCAACAACTCTAGT
TTACTTCTCAATACATTCAATTGTATTTGATTTGTCAATACTTCATCATTAATCAATTCTATAG
