>Addgene plasmid #62321 | pJZC625 | addgene partial sequence | sequence record 107380 | M13-F20 5'-TGTAAAACGACGGCCAGT-3'
CGCACTTCATGATGCATGTTTGTTCCTTATTGGTTAGCTTTGATGTTGTGAAGTCATTGACACAGTCTGT
GAAACATCTTTCTACCAGATTAGAGTACAAACGCATGAAATCCTTCATTTGCTTTTGTTCCACTACTTTT
TGGAACTCTTGTTGTTCTTTGGAGTTCAATGCGTCCATCTTTACAGTCCTGTCTTATTGTTCTTGATTTG
TGCCCCGTAAAATACTGTTACTTGGTTCTGGCGAGGTATTGGATAGTTCCTTTTTATAAAGGCCATGAAG
CTTTTTCTTTCCAATTTTTTTTTTTTCGTCATTATAGAAATCATTACGACCGAGATTCCCGGGTCGATGA
ATTCGAGCTCGTTTTCGACACTGGATGGCGGCGTTAGTATCGAATCGACAGCAGTATAGCGACCAGCATT
CACATACGATTGACGCATGATATTACTTTCTGCGCACTTAACTTCGCATCTGGGCAGATGATGTCGAGGC
GAAAAAAAATATAAATCACGCTAACATTTGATTAAAATAGAACAACTACAATATAAAAAAACTATACAAA
TGACAAGTTCTTGAAAACAAGAATCTTTTTATTGTCAGTACTGATTATAATTGGCCAGTCTTTTTCAAAT
AAGCATTCCAACCAGCA
