>Addgene plasmid #62321 | pJZC625 | addgene partial sequence | sequence record 108348 | TEFpro-R 5'-gctaaatgtacgggcgacag-3'
GTCAAGACTGTCAAGGAGGGTATTCTGGGCCTCCATGTCGCTGGCCGGGTGACCCGGCGGGGACGAGGCA
AGCTAAACAGATCTGGACCAATCAAGCAATTCAGAAACTTTGACAAATCTAATAAACTCTAAAGAAATTG
AAAACTTGAAACTTGAAAACACCGAGTTGATAACTAACTTAAATAATTTAATTATCAATAATGAAAAACT
AACACAAACAATCAATGCCAGAGATCAAACCATAAAATCATTAACCAAAATCAACGACAAATTGAATAAT
AAAATTGATGCATTAAATTTGGAAATAAACGAGAAAAACAAAACTATAGAATTGATTAATGATGAAGTAT
TGACAAATCAAATACAATTGAATGTATTGAGAAGTAAACTAGAGTTGTTGGAGAGGTAAACCCAGAAAGC
ATTCATCGCGTTAATTAATAGACAACTCATTTTATAGAGTATATACAACTGTATAAGATAGTAATAAAAA
TATCGCACTCACGTAAACACTTAATCATAATATTAATTCGTATATAATTTAGCTATTTGCTTAGAGCTCC
ACCGCGGTGGCGGCCGCGTCCCATTCGCCATGCCGAAGCATGTTGCCCAGCCGGCGCCAGCGAGGAGGCT
GGGACCATGCCGGCCAAAAGCACATGGGTGATCCTCATGTGCGCGCACCGACTCGGTGCCACTTTTTCAA
GTTGATAACGGACTAGCCTTATTTTAACTTGCTATTTCTAGCTCTAAAACTATCAGTGATAGAGAAAAGT
GACGAGCTTACTCGTTTCGTCCTCACGGACTCATCAGAC
